Addgene plasmid #47213: TAL3494
Depositing lab: Keith Joung. Depositing organization: Massachusetts General Hospital. Publication: Targeted gene disruption in somatic zebrafish cells using engineered TALENs. Sander JD, Cade L, Khayter C, Reyon D, Peterson RT, Joung JK, Yeh JR. Nat Biotechnol. 2011 Aug 5;29(8):697-8. doi: 10.1038/nbt.1934. PubMed 21822241.
Backbone
  Vector backbone: JDS74
  Backbone manufacturer: Addgene plasmid #32288
  Backbone size w/o insert (bp): 6447
  Vector type: Mammalian Expression ; T7
Growth in bacteria
  Bacterial resistance: Ampicillin, 100 μg/mL
  Growth temperature: 37°C
  Growth strain: XL1 Blue
  Copy number: High Copy
Gene/Insert
  Gene/Insert name: ZebrafishCommunity-mtdhb-left (alt name: mtdhb)
  Species: D. rerio (zebrafish)
  Insert size (bp): 1430
  Entrez Gene: mtdhb
  Promoter: CMV
  Tag / fusion protein: 3X Flag (N terminal on backbone); WT FOKI (C terminal on backbone)
  Cloning method: Restriction Enzyme; 5′ cloning site BsmBI (destroyed during cloning); 3′ cloning site BsmBI (destroyed during cloning)
  Sequencing primers: 5′ CMV-F; 3′ BGH-rev
Terms and licenses: Academic/Nonprofit Terms; Industry Terms: Not Available to Industry
Depositor comments: Target binding site: TGCCAGCACAATAGATTG It is strongly recommended that users perform a diagnostic digest to verify this plasmid prior to use. For example, a double digest of the plasmid with BamHI and KpnI should result in two bands at 2.3kb and 5.8kb.
How to cite: TAL3494 was a gift from Keith Joung (Addgene plasmid # 47213 ; http://n2t.net/addgene:47213 ; RRID:Addgene_47213)
