[The description below was written by a language model from this plasmid's Addgene catalogue record.]
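Description:
TAL3494 is a TALEN expression plasmid built on the JDS74 backbone, a roughly 6.4 kb mammalian expression vector that also carries a T7 promoter. It is propagated in E. coli as a high-copy plasmid under ampicillin selection. The insert, about 1.4 kb, is an engineered TAL effector repeat array designated ZebrafishCommunity-mtdhb-left, designed to recognise a defined DNA site in the zebrafish (D. rerio) mtdhb gene. It was placed into the backbone through BsmBI sites that were destroyed in the process, as is typical of type IIS assembly, which leaves a seamless junction between the repeat array and the flanking backbone-encoded coding sequence.

The backbone supplies the remaining parts of the nuclease, so the repeat array is expressed in frame with an N-terminal 3X Flag epitope tag and a C-terminal wild-type FokI cleavage domain. Transcription is driven by the CMV promoter for expression in transfected cells, while the T7 promoter indicated in the vector type would allow in vitro transcription of mRNA, the usual route for delivering nucleases into zebrafish embryos by injection. Because FokI cuts only as a dimer, this "left" monomer is meant to be used with a matching "right" TALEN that binds the opposite strand across a spacer. The pair then creates a double-strand break whose error-prone repair can introduce indel mutations that disrupt mtdhb. The record does not identify the partner construct. No feature table was provided, so details such as the origin of replication and polyadenylation signal are not explicitly stated, although the listed BGH reverse sequencing primer suggests a BGH terminator region downstream of the coding sequence.
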