>Addgene plasmid #47213 | TAL3494 | depositor partial sequence | sequence record 67300 | Insert sequence
ATGGACTACAAAGACCATGACGGTGATTATAAAGATCATGACATCGATTACAAGGATGACGATGACAAGA
TGGCCCCCAAGAAGAAGAGGAAGGTGGGCATTCACCGCGGGGTACCTATGGTGGACTTGAGGACACTCGG
TTATTCGCAACAGCAACAGGAGAAAATCAAGCCTAAGGTCAGGAGCACCGTCGCGCAACACCACGAGGCG
CTTGTGGGGCATGGCTTCACTCATGCGCATATTGTCGCGCTTTCACAGCACCCTGCGGCGCTTGGGACGG
TGGCTGTCAAATACCAAGATATGATTGCGGCCCTGCCCGAAGCCACGCACGAGGCAATTGTAGGGGTCGG
TAAACAGTGGTCGGGAGCGCGAGCACTTGAGGCGCTGCTGACTGTGGCGGGTGAGCTTAGGGGGCCTCCG
CTCCAGCTCGACACCGGGCAGCTGCTGAAGATCGCGAAGAGAGGGGGAGTAACAGCGGTAGAGGCAGTGC
ACGCCTGGCGCAATGCGCTCACCGGGGCCCCCTTGAACCTGACCCCAGACCAGGTAGTCGCAATCGCGAA
CAATAATGGGGGAAAGCAAGCCCTGGAAACCGTGCAAAGGTTGTTGCCGGTCCTTTGTCAAGACCACGGC
CTTACACCGGAGCAAGTCGTGGCCATTGCATCCCACGACGGTGGCAAACAGGCTCTTGAGACGGTTCAGA
GACTTCTCCCAGTTCTCTGTCAAGCCCACGGGCTGACTCCCGATCAAGTTGTAGCGATTGCGTCGCATGA
CGGAGGGAAACAAGCATTGGAGACTGTCCAACGGCTCCTTCCCGTGTTGTGTCAAGCCCACGGTTTGACG
CCTGCACAAGTGGTCGCCATCGCCTCCAATATTGGCGGTAAGCAGGCGCTGGAAACAGTACAGCGCCTGC
TGCCTGTACTGTGCCAGGATCATGGACTGACCCCAGACCAGGTAGTCGCAATCGCGAACAATAATGGGGG
AAAGCAAGCCCTGGAAACCGTGCAAAGGTTGTTGCCGGTCCTTTGTCAAGACCACGGCCTTACACCGGAG
CAAGTCGTGGCCATTGCATCCCACGACGGTGGCAAACAGGCTCTTGAGACGGTTCAGAGACTTCTCCCAG
TTCTCTGTCAAGCCCACGGGCTGACTCCCGATCAAGTTGTAGCGATTGCGTCGAACATTGGAGGGAAACA
AGCATTGGAGACTGTCCAACGGCTCCTTCCCGTGTTGTGTCAAGCCCACGGTTTGACGCCTGCACAAGTG
GTCGCCATCGCCAGCCATGATGGCGGTAAGCAGGCGCTGGAAACAGTACAGCGCCTGCTGCCTGTACTGT
GCCAGGATCATGGACTGACCCCAGACCAGGTAGTCGCAATCGCGTCGAACATTGGGGGAAAGCAAGCCCT
GGAAACCGTGCAAAGGTTGTTGCCGGTCCTTTGTCAAGACCACGGCCTTACACCGGAGCAAGTCGTGGCC
ATTGCAAGCAACATCGGTGGCAAACAGGCTCTTGAGACGGTTCAGAGACTTCTCCCAGTTCTCTGTCAAG
CCCACGGGCTGACTCCCGATCAAGTTGTAGCGATTGCGTCCAACGGTGGAGGGAAACAAGCATTGGAGAC
TGTCCAACGGCTCCTTCCCGTGTTGTGTCAAGCCCACGGTTTGACGCCTGCACAAGTGGTCGCCATCGCC
TCCAATATTGGCGGTAAGCAGGCGCTGGAAACAGTACAGCGCCTGCTGCCTGTACTGTGCCAGGATCATG
GACTGACCCCAGACCAGGTAGTCGCAATCGCGAACAATAATGGGGGAAAGCAAGCCCTGGAAACCGTGCA
AAGGTTGTTGCCGGTCCTTTGTCAAGACCACGGCCTTACACCGGAGCAAGTCGTGGCCATTGCAAGCAAC
ATCGGTGGCAAACAGGCTCTTGAGACGGTTCAGAGACTTCTCCCAGTTCTCTGTCAAGCCCACGGGCTGA
CTCCCGATCAAGTTGTAGCGATTGCGTCCAACGGTGGAGGGAAACAAGCATTGGAGACTGTCCAACGGCT
CCTTCCCGTGTTGTGTCAAGCCCACGGTTTGACGCCTGCACAAGTGGTCGCCATCGCCTCGAATGGCGGC
GGTAAGCAGGCGCTGGAAACAGTACAGCGCCTGCTGCCTGTACTGTGCCAGGATCATGGACTGACACCCG
AACAGGTGGTCGCCATTGCTAATAATAACGGAGGACGGCCAGCCTTGGAG
