>Addgene plasmid #47213 | TAL3494 | addgene partial sequence | sequence record 69173 | JDS-TALEN-F 5'-TAGGGGTCGGTAAACAGTGG-3'
GGCGGGTGAGCTTAGGGGGCCTCCGCTCCAGCTCGACACCGGGCAGCTGCTGAAGATCGCGAAGAGAGGG
GGAGTAACAGCGGTAGAGGCAGTGCACGCCTGGCGCAATGCGCTCACCGGGGCCCCCTTGAACCTGACCC
CAGACCAGGTAGTCGCAATCGCGAACAATAATGGGGGAAAGCAAGCCCTGGAAACCGTGCAAAGGTTGTT
GCCGGTCCTTTGTCAAGACCACGGCCTTACACCGGAGCAAGTCGTGGCCATTGCATCCCACGACGGTGGC
AAACAGGCTCTTGAGACGGTTCAGAGACTTCTCCCAGTTCTCTGTCAAGCCCACGGGCTGACTCCCGATC
AAGTTGTAGCGATTGCGTCGCATGACGGAGGGAAACAAGCATTGGAGACTGTCCAACGGCTCCTTCCCGT
GTTGTGTCAAGCCCACGGTTTGACGCCTGCACAAGTGGTCGCCATCGCCTCCAATATTGGCGGTAAGCAG
GCGCTGGAAACAGTACAGCGCCTGCTGCCTGTACTGTGCCAGGATCATGGACTGACCCCAGACCAGGTAG
TCGCAATCGCGAACAATAATGGGGGAAAGCAAGCCCTGGAAACCGTGCAAAGGTTGTTGCCGGTCCTTTG
TCAAGACCACGGCCTTACACCGGAGCAAGTCGTGGCCATTGCATCCCACGACGGTGGCAAACAGGCTCTT
GAGACGGTTCAGAGACTTCTCCCAGTTCTCTGTCAAGCCCACGGGCTGACTCCCGATCAAGTTGTAGCGA
TTGCGTCGAACATTGGAGGGAAACAAGCATTGGAGACTGTCCAACGGCTCCTTCCCGTGTTGTGTCAAGC
CCACGGTTTGACGCCTGCACA
